>Addgene plasmid #88778 | pDONR223-ZNF589 | depositor partial sequence | sequence record 172382 | insert
ATGTGGGCCCCGCGGGAGCAGCTACTGGGCTGGACTGCGGAAGCTCTGCCTGCCAAGGATTCTGCCTGGC
CCTGGGAAGAGAAGCCTAGATATCTGGGACCAGTGACTTTCGAGGATGTGGCTGTGCTTTTCACTGAGGC
AGAGTGGAAGAGACTGAGCCTTGAGCAGAGGAACCTATACAAAGAAGTGATGCTGGAAAATCTCAGGAAT
CTGGTCTCATTGGCAGAATCAAAGCCAGAAGTCCATACCTGCCCTTCTTGCCCTCTGGCCTTTGGCAGTC
AGCAGTTCCTCAGCCAAGATGAGCTACACAATCATCCTATTCCAGGTTTCCATGCAGGAAATCAACTCCA
CCCAGGAAATCCCTGCCCAGAGGATCAGCCACAGTCACAACATCCTTCTGATAAAAATCACAGGGGGGCT
GAAGCAGAAGATCAACGAGTGGAAGGAGGCGTCAGACCCTTGTTTTGGAGTACAAATGAAAGGGGGGCTT
TAGTGGGTTTCTCTAGCCTGTTCCAGAGACCACCAATAAGCTCTTGGGGAGGCAACAGAATATTAGAGAT
ACAGCTCAGTCCAGCCCAGAATGCAAGCTCTGAGGAAGTAGACAGAATTTCCAAGAGGGCAGAAACCCCA
GGGTTTGGAGCAGTCACGTTTGGGGAGTGTGCACTAGCTTTTAACCAGAAGTCAAACCTGTTCAGACAGA
AGGCAGTCACAGCAGAAAAATCTTCAGACAAAAGGCAGTCACAGGTGTGCAGGGAGTGTGGGCGAGGCTT
TAGCAGGAAGTCACAGCTCATCATACACCAGAGGACACACACAGGAGAAAAGCCTTATGTCTGCGGAGAG
TGTGGGCGAGGCTTTATAGTTGAGTCAGTCCTCCGCAACCACCTGAGTACACACTCCGGGGAGAAACCTT
ATGTGTGCAGCCATTGTGGGCGAGGCTTTAGCTGCAAGCCATACCTCATCAGACATCAGAGGACACACAC
AAGGGAGAAATCGTTTATGTGCACAGTGTGTGGGCGAGGCTTTCGTGAAAAGTCAGAGCTCATTAAGCAC
CAGAGAATTCACACGGGGGATAAGCCTTATGTGTGCAGAGATTAG
