[The description below was written by a language model from this plasmid's Addgene catalogue record.]
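Description:
pDONR223-ZNF589 is a Gateway donor-format plasmid (functionally an entry clone) carrying the open reading frame of the human zinc finger transcription factor ZNF589, also known as SZF1. It is built on the Invitrogen pDONR223 backbone, listed at about 3 kb without the insert, and is maintained as a high-copy plasmid in E. coli under spectinomycin selection. The record provides no feature table, so the origin of replication and the exact recombination sites flanking the insert are not itemised. As a Gateway-cloned pDONR product, the ORF would be expected to sit between attL-type sites that allow recombinational transfer into destination vectors. M13 forward and reverse priming sites on either side of the insert are listed for sequence verification.

The insert is about 1.1 kb and has been modified so that the last nucleotide of the stop codon is removed. This leaves the reading frame open at the 3′ end, so that after transfer into a suitable destination vector the protein can be fused to a C-terminal tag or reporter. No promoter driving ZNF589 is described, which fits the role of a donor or entry plasmid as a shuttle and storage form for the ORF rather than an expression construct. Expression depends on the regulatory elements of whichever destination vector receives the insert.

The plasmid belongs to the Human TFome Collection, a comprehensive library of human transcription factors assembled for cell fate engineering, and the depositor notes that it comes from the ORFeome subset of that collection. Its typical use is as a source clone for moving ZNF589 into expression vectors for overexpression or screening studies.
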