Addgene plasmid #88778: pDONR223-ZNF589
Purpose: Donor Vector containing ZNF589 transcription factor, part of the Human TFome Collection
Depositing lab: Marc Vidal. Depositing organization: Dana-Farber Cancer Institute. Publication: A comprehensive library of human transcription factors for cell fate engineering. Ng AHM, Khoshakhlagh P, Rojo Arias JE, Pasquini G, Wang K, Swiersy A, Shipman SL, Appleton E, Kiaee K, Kohman RE, Vernet A, Dysart M, Leeper K, Saylor W, Huang JY, Graveline A, Taipale J, Hill DE, Vidal M, Melero-Martin JM, Busskamp V, Church GM. Nat Biotechnol. 2021 Apr;39(4):510-519. doi: 10.1038/s41587-020-0742-6. Epub 2020 Nov 30. PubMed 33257861.
Backbone
  Vector backbone: pDONR223
  Backbone manufacturer: Invitrogen
  Backbone size w/o insert (bp): 3000
  Vector type: Gateway Donor Vector
Growth in bacteria
  Bacterial resistance: Spectinomycin, 50 μg/mL
  Growth temperature: 37°C
  Growth strain: DH5alpha
  Copy number: High Copy
Gene/Insert
  Gene/Insert name: ZNF589
  Species: H. sapiens (human)
  Insert size (bp): 1095
  Mutation: Last nucleotide of stop codon removed to allow for Gateway C-terminal fusions
  Entrez Gene: ZNF589 (a.k.a. SZF1)
  Cloning method: Gateway Cloning
  Sequencing primers: 5′ M13F(-21); 3′ M13R
Terms and licenses: Academic/Nonprofit Terms; Industry Terms: Not Available to Industry
Depositor comments: Represents the ORFeome subset of the TFome
How to cite: pDONR223-ZNF589 was a gift from Marc Vidal (Addgene plasmid # 88778 ; http://n2t.net/addgene:88778 ; RRID:Addgene_88778)
